>Addgene plasmid #121152 | pRK5-HA-Ubiquitin-K11 | addgene full sequence | sequence record 235951 | Addgene NGS Result
CAGGAAACAGCTATGACATGATTACGAATTAATTCGAGCTCGCCCGACATTGATTATTGACTAGTTATTA
ATAGTAATCAATTACGGGGTCATTAGTTCATAGCCCATATATGGAGTTCCGCGTTACATAACTTACGGTA
AATGGCCCGCCTGGCTGACCGCCCAACGACCCCCGCCCATTGACGTCAATAATGACGTATGTTCCCATAG
TAACGCCAATAGGGACTTTCCATTGACGTCAATGGGTGGAGTATTTACGGTAAACTGCCCACTTGGCAGT
ACATCAAGTGTATCATATGCCAAGTACGCCCCCTATTGACGTCAATGACGGTAAATGGCCCGCCTGGCAT
TATGCCCAGTACATGACCTTATGGGACTTTCCTACTTGGCAGTACATCTACGTATTAGTCATCGCTATTA
CCATGGTGATGCGGTTTTGGCAGTACATCAATGGGCGTGGATAGCGGTTTGACTCACGGGGATTTCCAAG
TCTCCACCCCATTGACGTCAATGGGAGTTTGTTTTGGCACCAAAATCAACGGGACTTTCCAAAATGTCGT
AACAACTCCGCCCCATTGACGCAAATGGGCGGTAGGCGTGTACGGTGGGAGGTCTATATAAGCAGAGCTC
GTTTAGTGAACCGTCAGATCGCCTGGAGACGCCATCCACGCTGTTTTGACCTCCATAGAAGACACCGGGA
CCGATCCAGCCTCCGCGGCCGGGAACGGTGCATTGGAACGCGGATTCCCCGTGCCAAGAGTGACGTAAGT
ACCGCCTATAGAGTCTATAGGCCCACCCCCTTGGCTTCGTTAGAACGCGGCTACAATTAATACATAACCT
TATGTATCATACACATACGATTTAGGTGACACTATAGAATAACATCCACTTTGCCTTTCTCTCCACAGGT
GTCCACTCCCAGGTCCAACTGCACCTCGGTTCTATCGATTGAATTCCCGAACCGACAGTCGGTCTCTTCA
CCAAGGCCATTCGCGCCACCATGGGCTACCCCTATGATGTGCCTGACTACGCAGATCTCAATGGTGGTGG
TGGTGGGTCGACCATGCAGATCTTCGTCAGAACGTTAACCGGTAAAACCATAACTCTAGAAGTTGAACCA
TCCGATACCATCGAAAACGTTAGAGCTAGAATTCAAGACAGAGAAGGCATTCCACCTGATCAACAAAGAT
TGATCTTTGCCGGTAGACAGCTCGAGGACGGTAGAACGCTGTCTGATTACAACATTCAGAGAGAGTCGAC
CTTACATCTTGTCTTAAGACTAAGAGGTGGTTGAGCGGCCGCTAAGTAAGTAAGGATCCCCAGCTTGGCC
GCCATGGCCCAACTTGTTTATTGCAGCTTATAATGGTTACAAATAAAGCAATAGCATCACAAATTTCACA
AATAAAGCATTTTTTTCACTGCATTCTAGTTGTGGTTTGTCCAAACTCATCAATGTATCTTATCATGTCT
GGATCGGGAATTAATTCGGCGCAGCACCATGGCCTGAAATAACCTCTGAAAGAGGAACTTGGTTAGGTAC
CTTCTGAGGCGGAAAGAACCAGCTGTGGAATGTGTGTCAGTTAGGGTGTGGAAAGTCCCCAGGCTCCCCA
GCAGGCAGAAGTATGCAAAGCATGCATCTCAATTAGTCAGCAACCAGGTGTGGAAAGTCCCCAGGCTCCC
CAGCAGGCAGAAGTATGCAAAGCATGCATCTCAATTAGTCAGCAACCATAGTCCCGCCCCTAACTCCGCC
CATCCCGCCCCTAACTCCGCCCAGTTCCGCCCATTCTCCGCCCCATGGCTGACTAATTTTTTTTATTTAT
GCAGAGGCCGAGGCCGCCTCGGCCTCTGAGCTATTCCAGAAGTAGTGAGGAGGCTTTTTTGGAGGCCTAG
GCTTTTGCAAAAAGCTGTTAACAGCTTGGCACTGGCCGTCGTTTTACAACGTCGTGACTGGGAAAACCCT
GGCGTTACCCAACTTAATCGCCTTGCAGCACATCCCCCTTTCGCCAGCTGGCGTAATAGCGAAGAGGCCC
GCACCGATCGCCCTTCCCAACAGTTGCGCAGCCTGAATGGCGAATGGCGCCTGATGCGGTATTTTCTCCT
TACGCATCTGTGCGGTATTTCACACCGCATA
[142 nt withheld, positions 2132-2273]
C
[141 nt withheld, positions 2275-2415]
CCTTTGACGTTGGAGTCCACGTTCTTT
[37 nt withheld, positions 2443-2479]
ACCCTATCTCGGGCTATTCTTTTAATTTATAAGGGATTTTGCCGATTTCGGCCTATTGGTTAAAAAATGA
GCTGATTTAACAAAAATTTAACGCGAATTTTAACAAAATATTAACGTTTACAATTTTATGGTGCACTCTC
AGTACAATCTGCTCTGATGCCGCATAGTTAAGCCAGCCCCGACACCCGCCAACACCCGCTGACGCGCCCT
GACGGGCTTGTCTGCTCCCGGCATCCGCTTACAGACAAGCTGTGACCGTCTCCGGGAGCTGCATGTGTCA
GAGGTTTTCACCGTCATCACCGAAACGCGCGAGACGAAAGGGCCTCGTGATACGCCTATTTTTATAGGTT
AATGTCATGATAATAATGGTTTCTTAGACGTCAGGTGGCACTTTTCGGGGAAATGTGCGCGGAACCCCTA
TTTGTTTATTTTTCTAAATACATTCAAATATGTATCCGCTCATGAGACAATAACCCTGATAAATGCTTCA
ATAATATTGAAAAAGGAAGAGTATGAGTATTCAACATTTCCGTGTCGCCCTTATTCCCTTTTTTGCGGCA
TTTTGCCTTCCTGTTTTTGCTCACCCAGAAACGCTGGTGAAAGTAAAAGATGCTGAAGATCAGTTGGGTG
CACGAGTGGGTTACATCGAACTGGATCTCAACAGCGGTAAGATCCTTGAGAGTTTTCGCCCCGAAGAACG
TTTTCCAATGATGAGCACTTTTAAAGTTCTGCTATGTGGCGCGGTATTATCCCGTATTGACGCCGGGCAA
GAGCAACTCGGTCGCCGCATACACTATTCTCAGAATGACTTGGTTGAGTACTCACCAGTCACAGAAAAGC
ATCTTACGGATGGCATGACAGTAAGAGAATTATGCAGTGCTGCCATAACCATGAGTGATAACACTGCGGC
CAACTTACTTCTGACAACGATCGGAGGACCGAAGGAGCTAACCGCTTTTTTGCACAACATGGGGGATCAT
GTAACTCGCCTTGATCGTTGGGAACCGGAGCTGAATGAAGCCATACCAAACGACGAGCGTGACACCACGA
TGCCTGTAGCAATGGCAACAACGTTGCGCAAACTATTAACTGGCGAACTACTTACTCTAGCTTCCCGGCA
ACAATTAATAGACTGGATGGAGGCGGATAAAGTTGCAGGACCACTTCTGCGCTCGGCCCTTCCGGCTGGC
TGGTTTATTGCTGATAAATCTGGAGCCGGTGAGCGTGGGTCTCGCGGTATCATTGCAGCACTGGGGCCAG
ATGGTAAGCCCTCCCGTATCGTAGTTATCTACACGACGGGGAGTCAGGCAACTATGGATGAACGAAATAG
ACAGATCGCTGAGATAGGTGCCTCACTGATTAAGCATTGGTAACTGTCAGACCAAGTTTACTCATATATA
CTTTAGATTGATTTAAAACTTCATTTTTAATTTAAAAGGATCTAGGTGAAGATCCTTTTTGATAATCTCA
TGACCAAAATCCCTTAACGTGAGTTTTCGTTCCACTGAGCGTCAGACCCCGTAGAAAAGATCAAAGGATC
TTCTTGAGATCCTTTTTTTCTGCGCGTAATCTGCTGCTTGCAAACAAAAAAACCACCGCTACCAGCGGTG
GTTTGTTTGCCGGATCAAGAGCTACCAACTCTTTTTCCGAAGGTAACTGGCTTCAGCAGAGCGCAGATAC
CAAATACTGTTCTTCTAGTGTAGCCGTAGTTAGGCCACCACTTCAAGAACTCTGTAGCACCGCCTACATA
CCTCGCTCTGCTAATCCTGTTACCAGTGGCTGCTGCCAGTGGCGATAAGTCGTGTCTTACCGGGTTGGAC
TCAAGACGATAGTTACCGGATAAGGCGCAGCGGTCGGGCTGAACGGGGGGTTCGTGCACACAGCCCAGCT
TGGAGCGAACGACCTACACCGAACTGAGATACCTACAGCGTGAGCTATGAGAAAGCGCCACGCTTCCCGA
AGGGAGAAAGGCGGACAGGTATCCGGTAAGCGGCAGGGTCGGAACAGGAGAGCGCACGAGGGAGCTTCCA
GGGGGAAACGCCTGGTATCTTTATAGTCCTGTCGGGTTTCGCCACCTCTGACTTGAGCGTCGATTTTTGT
GATGCTCGTCAGGGGGGCGGAGCCTATGGAAAAACGCCAGCAACGCGGCCTTTTTACGGTTCCTGGCCTT
TTGCTGGCCTTTTGCTCACATGTTCTTTCCTGCGTTATCCCCTGATTCTGTGGATAACCGTATTACCGCC
TTTGAGTGAGCTGATACCGCTCGCCGCAGCCGAACGACCGAGCGCAGCGAGTCAGTGAGCGAGGAAGCGG
AAGAGCGCCCAATACGCAAACCGCCTCTCCCCGCGCGTTGGCCGATTCATTAATGCAGCTGGCACGACAG
GTTTCCCGACTGGAAAGCGGGCAGTGAGCGCAACGCAATTAATGTGAGTTAGCTCACTCATTAGGCACCC
CAGGCTTTACACTTTATGCTTCCGGCTCGTATGTTGTGTGGAATTGTGAGTGGATAACAATTTCACA
Features (pLannotate 1.2.2; 19 found; start..end, strand, type, name):
     46..425     +  enhancer       CMV enhancer: human cytomegalovirus immediate early enhancer
    426..629     +  promoter       CMV promoter: human cytomegalovirus (CMV) immediate early promoter
    765..808     +  intron         CMV intron (fragment): modified intron A from human cytomegalovirus
    860..878     +  promoter       SP6 promoter: promoter for bacteriophage SP6 RNA polymerase
    882..919     +  CDS            IgH signal sequence (fragment): signal sequence from the mouse immunoglobulin heavy chain variable region
   1064..1291    +  CDS            ubiquitin-K11: human ubiquitin variant containing Lys-11, with all other lysines mutated to arginine
   1341..1475    +  polyA_signal   SV40 poly(A) signal: SV40 polyadenylation signal
   1544..1901    +  promoter       SV40 promoter: SV40 enhancer and early promoter
   1920..2074    +  CDS            lacZα (fragment): LacZα fragment of β-galactosidase; lacZ fragment
   2080..2131    -  misc_feature   bom (fragment): basis of mobility region from pBR322
   2150..2605    +  rep_origin     f1 ori (sequence partly withheld): f1 bacteriophage origin of replication; arrow indicates direction of (+) strand synthesis
   2606..2655    -  misc_feature   bom (fragment): basis of mobility region from pBR322
   2757..2792    -  CDS            rop (fragment): Rop protein, which maintains plasmids at low copy number; rop
   2887..2991    +  promoter       AmpR promoter: bla
   2992..3852    +  CDS            AmpR: β-lactamase; bla; confers resistance to ampicillin, carbenicillin, and related antibiotics
   4023..4611    +  rep_origin     ori: high-copy-number ColE1/pMB1/pBR322/pUC origin of replication
   4794..4886    +  CDS            lacI (fragment): lac repressor; lacI; The lac repressor binds to the lac operator to inhibit transcription in E. coli. This inhibition can be relieved by adding lactose or isopropyl-β-D-thiogalactopyranoside (IPTG).
   4899..4920    +  protein_bind   CAP binding site: CAP binding activates transcription in the presence of cAMP. E. coli catabolite activator protein
   4935..4965    +  promoter       lac promoter: promoter for the E. coli lac operon
