[The description below was written by a language model from this plasmid's Addgene catalogue record and pLannotate feature annotations shown in this document.]
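Description:
pRK5-HA-Ubiquitin-K11 is a mammalian expression plasmid of about 5 kb, built on the pRK5-HA backbone and intended for transient expression of an HA-tagged human ubiquitin mutant. It is propagated in E. coli as a high-copy plasmid through a ColE1/pUC-type origin and selected with ampicillin via the β-lactamase gene and its own promoter. An f1 origin is also present, which in principle allows single-stranded DNA production. The short annotated fragments of lacZα, lacI, rop and bom, along with a lac promoter and CAP site, appear to be backbone remnants rather than functional parts. No mammalian selection marker is annotated. An SV40 enhancer/early promoter lies downstream of the expression cassette, where it is followed only by the lacZα fragment.

The payload is driven by the human CMV immediate-early enhancer and promoter, followed by a fragment of CMV intron A and an SP6 promoter that could support in vitro transcription. The coding sequence is a single ubiquitin unit (catalogued under UBC) in which every lysine except K11 has been changed to arginine, and it is terminated by an SV40 polyadenylation signal. The HA tag is named in the catalogue entry but is not separately annotated in the feature table, and the cloning sites are not recorded. A short match to an IgH signal sequence upstream of the insert is fragmentary, and the record does not explain its significance.

Because only K11 remains available for chain extension, this variant restricts polyubiquitin assembly to K11 linkages. Such constructs are typically co-expressed with a substrate or E3 ligase so that linkage type can be determined by HA detection. The associated work examined Parkin-dependent ubiquitination of the mitochondrial transport protein Miro.
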