Addgene plasmid #121152: pRK5-HA-Ubiquitin-K11
Purpose: Mammalian expression of HA tagged ubiquitin with K11 only, other lysines mutated to arginines
Depositing lab: Josef Kittler. Depositing organization: University College London. Publication: Lysine 27 ubiquitination of the mitochondrial transport protein Miro is dependent on serine 65 of the Parkin ubiquitin ligase. Birsa N, Norkett R, Wauer T, Mevissen TE, Wu HC, Foltynie T, Bhatia K, Hirst WD, Komander D, Plun-Favreau H, Kittler JT. J Biol Chem. 2014 May 23;289(21):14569-82. doi: 10.1074/jbc.M114.563031. Epub 2014 Mar 26. PubMed 24671417.
Backbone
  Vector backbone: pRK5-HA
  Backbone manufacturer: Ted Dawson, Addgene plasmid #17603
  Vector type: Mammalian Expression
Growth in bacteria
  Bacterial resistance: Ampicillin, 100 μg/mL
  Growth temperature: 37°C
  Growth strain: DH5alpha
  Copy number: High Copy
Gene/Insert
  Gene/Insert name: Ubiquitin C (alt name: Ub)
  Species: H. sapiens (human)
  Mutation: All Ks apart from K11 mutated to Rs
  Entrez Gene: UBC (a.k.a. HMG20)
  Cloning method: Restriction Enzyme; 5′ cloning site unknown (unknown if destroyed); 3′ cloning site unknown (unknown if destroyed)
  Sequencing primers: 5′ unknown
Terms and licenses: Academic/Nonprofit Terms; Industry Terms: Not Available to Industry
How to cite: pRK5-HA-Ubiquitin-K11 was a gift from Josef Kittler (Addgene plasmid # 121152 ; http://n2t.net/addgene:121152 ; RRID:Addgene_121152)
